>Addgene plasmid #106134 | pCfB6576 | addgene full sequence | sequence record 206167 | Addgene NGS Result
GAATGCGTGCGATTAACTTTTTTCGTGACTCTGTTCTCCACGGTCAGGTGTCGTATACGTAAGTACTGAT
ACTCGCTCGTACTGGTACTGTGCGGTACATACACAGTACGTTGGCACCAGTGACAATTGTGCTATCGATA
CTGTTATAAGCGGCTTCTATCCATGGTTTACTGAGGAGAAATGTTCTAGCAGTGACGTTACAAGTATCGT
CACTACATTATGTTGCCATGTTCGCACAATACAACATACAGACCCGTTTTCAATGCGACGTATACGTTCA
GGTACCTTCAGTGCATGTGTATGTACCACATTATACGAAACAGCTCGCACTATATACCATGCAACTTGTA
CAAGTATGGGCCACATTGTGACACCAATACAGAACGCACAAACGGTACACCGACGCAGGAAGTTTGGAAG
AGCGTTCATGCCGATTGTGTACTCACAGTACCAGTACAATACACCGGTACTTCTTCCCTGTATCGTACGA
ACTTGTACTCCTAGTCTAAATGACCTCAAACTCAAGACATCAAACAACGTGCAACGCTTACGCAACTAAC
ATGAATGAATACGATATACATCAAAGACTATGATACGCAGTATTGCACACTGTACGAGTAAGGGCACTAG
CCACTGCACTCAAGTGAAACCGTTGCCCGGGTACGAGTATGAGTATGTACAGTATGTTTAGTATTGTACT
TGGACAATGCTTGTATCGTACATTCTCAAGTGTCAAACATAAATATCCGTTGCTATATCCTCGCACCACC
ACGTAGCTCGCTATATCCCTGTGTTGAATCCATCCATCTTGGATTGCCAATTGTGCACACAGAACCGGGC
ACTCACTTCCCCATCCACACTTCAACGGAATGCGTGCGATCGCGTGCATTCCTTCTGTTCGGAATCAACC
TCAAGGTTAACGGCCACGATCCCCTCGTTGTTACTCTTGGTCAGCCCATTGTCGGTAACGCTGGCTTTGC
TAACTGGGTCGATAAACTCTTCTTTGGCCAGGAGAACCCCGATGTCTCCAAGGTGTCCAAAGACCGAAAG
CTCTACCGAATCACCCACCGAGGAGATATCGTCCCTCAAGTGCCCTTCTGGGACGGTTACCAGCACTGCT
CTGGTGAGGTCTTTATTGACTGGCCCCTGATCCACCCTCCTCTCTCCAACGTTGTCATGTGCCAGGGCCA
GAGCAATAAACAGTGCTCTGCCGGTAACACTCTGCTCCAGCAGGTCAATGTGATTGGAAACCATCTGCAG
TACTTCGTCACCGAGGGTGTCTGTGGTATCTAAGCTATTTATCACTCTTTACAACTTCTACCTCAACTAT
CTACTTTAATAAATGAATATCGTTTATTCTCTATGATTACTGTATATGCGTTCCTCTAAGACAAATCGAA
ACCAGCATGCGATCGAATGGCATACAAAAGTTTCTTCCGAAGTTGATCAATGTCCTGATAGTCAGGCAGC
TTGAGAAGATTGACACAGGTGGAGGCCGTAGGGAACCGATCAACCTGTCTACCAGCGTTACGAATGGCAA
ATGACGGGTTCAAAGCCTTGAATCCTTGCAATGGTGCCTTGGATACTGATGTCACAAACTTAAGAAGCAG
CCGCTTGTCCTCTTCCTCGAAACTCTCAAACACAGTCCAGAAGTCCTTTATAGTTTGATCTGTATCCAGA
TAGCCTCCGTAATTGGTGTGTGTCTTCAAATCCCAGACGTCCACATTGGCATGTCCTCCACTGATAAGCA
TTTGAAGTTCATCTGCGTTGAACATTGAGACCCACGAAGGGTCAATGAGCTGGTATAGACCGCCCAAGAA
TGCATCTGAGAACAGCTGAAGCTTCGTACGATAACTTCGTATAATGTATGCTATACGAAGTTATAAGGAG
TTTGGCGCCCGTTTTTTCGAGCCCCACACGTTTCGGTGAGTATGAGCGGCGGCAGATTCGAGCGTTTCCG
GTTTCCGCGGCTGGACGAGAGCCCATGATGGGGGCTCCCACCACCAGCAATCAGGGCCCTGATTACACAC
CCACCTGTAATGTCATGCTGTTCATCGTGGTTAATGCTGCTGTGTGCTGTGTGTGTGTGTTGTTTGGCGC
TCATTGTTGCGTTATGCAGCGTACACCACAATATTGGAAGCTTATTAGCCTTTCTATTTTTTCGTTTGCA
AGGCTTAACAACATTGCTGTGGAGAGGGATGGGGATATGGAGGCCGCTGGAGGGAGTCGGAGAGGCGTTT
TGGAGCGGCTTGGCCTGGCGCCCAGCTCGCGAAACGCACCTAGGACCCTTTGGCACGCCGAAATGTGCCA
CTTTTCAGTCTAGTAACGCCTTACCTACGTCATTCCATGCATGCATGTTTGCGCCTTTTTTCCCTTGCCC
TTGATCGCCACACAGTACAGTGCACTGTACAGTGGAGGTTTTGGGGGGGTCTTAGATGGGAGCTAAAAGC
GGCCTAGCGGTACACTAGTGGGATTGTATGGAGTGGCATGGAGCCTAGGTGGAGCCTGACAGGACGCACG
ACCGGCTAGCCCGTGACAGACGATGGGTGGCTCCTGTTGTCCACCGCGTACAAATGTTTGGGCCAAAGTC
TTGTCAGCCTTGCTTGCGAACCTAATTCCCAATTTTGTCACTTCGCACCCCCATTGATCGAGCCCTAACC
CCTGCCCATCAGGCAATCCAATTAAGCTCGCATTGTCTGCCTTGTTTAGTTTGGCTCCTGCCCGTTTCGG
CGTCCACTTGCACAAACACAAACAAGCATTATATATAAGGCTCGTCTCTCCCTCCCAACCACACTCACTT
TTTTGCCCGTCTTCCCTTGCTAACACAAAAGTCAAGAACACAAACAACCACCCCAACCCCCTTACACACA
AGACATATCTACAGCAATGGGTAAAAAGCCTGAACTCACCGCGACGTCTGTCGAGAAGTTTCTGATCGAA
AAGTTCGACAGCGTCTCCGACCTGATGCAGCTCTCGGAGGGCGAAGAATCTCGTGCTTTCAGCTTCGATG
TAGGAGGGCGTGGATATGTCCTGCGGGTAAATAGCTGCGCCGATGGTTTCTACAAAGATCGTTATGTTTA
TCGGCACTTTGCATCGGCCGCGCTCCCGATTCCGGAAGTGCTTGACATTGGGGAATTCAGCGAGAGCCTG
ACCTATTGCATCTCCCGCCGTGCACAGGGTGTCACGTTGCAAGACCTGCCTGAAACCGAACTGCCCGCTG
TTCTGCAGCCGGTCGCGGAGGCAATGGATGCCATTGCTGCGGCCGATCTTAGCCAGACGAGCGGGTTCGG
CCCATTCGGACCGCAAGGAATCGGTCAATACACTACATGGCGTGATTTCATATGCGCGATTGCTGATCCC
CATGTGTATCACTGGCAAACTGTGATGGACGACACCGTCAGTGCGTCCGTCGCGCAGGCTCTCGATGAGC
TGATGCTTTGGGCCGAGGACTGCCCCGAAGTCCGGCACCTCGTGCACGCGGATTTCGGCTCCAACAATGT
CCTGACGGACAATGGCCGCATAACAGCGGTCATTGACTGGAGCGAGGCGATGTTCGGGGATTCCCAATAC
GAGGTCGCCAACATCTTCTTCTGGAGGCCGTGGTTGGCTTGTATGGAGCAGCAGACGCGCTACTTCGAGC
GGAGGCATCCGGAGCTTGCAGGATCGCCGCGGCTCCGGGCGTATATGCTCCGCATTGGTCTTGACCAACT
CTATCAGAGCTTGGTTGACGGCAATTTCGATGATGCAGCTTGGGCGCAGGGTCGATGCGACGCAATCGTC
CGATCCGGAGCCGGGACTGTCGGGCGTACACAAATCGCCCGCAGAAGCGCGGCCGTCTGGACCGATGGCT
GTGTAGAAGTACTCGCCGATAGTGGAAACCGACGCCCCAGCACTCGTCCGAGGGCAAAGGAATAACCCCA
CGTTGCCGGTCTTGCCTCCTACTACCTGTCCATCAATGACGAGGTTCTCACCCCTGCCCAGGTCGAGGCT
CTTATTACTGAGTCCAACACCGGTGTTCTTCCCACCACCAACCTCAAGGGCTCTCCCAACGCTGTTGCCT
ACAACGGTGTTGGCATTTAGGCAATTAACAGATAGTTTGCCGGTGATAATTCTCTTAACCTCCCACACTC
CTTTGACATAACGATTTATGTAACGAAACTGAAATTTGACCAGATATTGTTGTAAATAGAAAATCTGGCT
TGTAGGTGGCAAAATCCCGTCTTTGTTCATCAATTCCCTCTGTGACTACTCGTCATCCCTTTATGTTCGA
CTGTCGTATTTTTATTTTCCATACATACGCAAGTGAGATGCCCGTGTCCGAATTCATAACTTCGTATAAT
GTATGCTATACGAAGTTATGTGATATCAGATCCACTAGTGGCCTGAACTGTATACCCAATGTACTTGTAC
GCCTTGAATCAGTCGATGGTCTGGCACAGAAATGACCACACATACCCAGTTAACTAAGCCATTTTCTTCA
TCAGCGATGGAAATGCATTTAAAGATGGTTCTATTTCATACAACTACCCATTGACTAATGGTTATTCTTG
TAAAATGATGGAGAACTTCTACTACAAGTACAAATACTACACGCGAAGTTCCCCAGATTGCACCGCCACA
AACACCAATCGAAGGTTTCTCTCCATACATTTTTCCCATTTGGGACCTGTGCATAATTATAATTCATCAC
CATAAAAATTTCCTGTTGCATAACAACCTGACTCCTGAAGTTTCGCGCATGTGTACATATTGCTCCATCT
TCAAGTACAGTACAGGCACAGTAAGGTGACACGTAGTAGAACAGTCAAACTAACACATCAGGCCCACCAT
CCACCTTACACGTACGGTACTTGTAGAAAAGCGCTTCGTTCAATTCAGGTTTTAGGCATTTCCTTCAATC
GCGTGCATTCGCGGCCGCATTTAAATCCCCACTTCAGAAGTTCCTATACTTTCTAGAGAATAGGAACTTC
ACTATAGAGTCGAATAAGGGCGACACCCCATAATTAGCCCGGGCGAAAGGCCCAGTCTTTCGACTGAGCC
TTTCGTTTTATTTGATGCCTGGCAGTTCCCTACTCTCGCATGGGGAGTCCCCACACTACCATCGGCGCTA
CGGCGTTTCACTTCTGAGTTCGGCATGGGGTCAGGTGGGACCACCGCGCTACTGCCGCCAGGCAAACAAG
GGGTGTTATGAGCCATATTCAGGTATAAATGGGCTCGCGATAATGTTCAGAATTGGTTAATTGGTTGTAA
CACTGACCCCTATTTGTTTATTTTTCTAAATACATTCAAATATGTATCCGCTCATGAGACAATAACCCTG
ATAAATGCTTCAATAATATTGAAAAAGGAAGAATATGAGTATTCAACATTTCCGTGTCGCCCTTATTCCC
TTTTTTGCGGCATTTTGCCTTCCTGTTTTTGCTCACCCAGAAACGCTGGTGAAAGTAAAAGATGCTGAAG
ATCAGTTGGGTGCACGAGTGGGTTACATCGAACTGGATCTCAACAGCGGTAAGATCCTTGAGAGTTTTCG
CCCCGAAGAACGTTTTCCAATGATGAGCACTTTTAAAGTTCTGCTATGTGGCGCGGTATTATCCCGTATT
GACGCCGGGCAAGAGCAACTCGGTCGCCGCATACACTATTCTCAGAATGACTTGGTTGAGTACTCACCAG
TCACAGAAAAGCATCTTACGGATGGCATGACAGTAAGAGAATTATGCAGTGCTGCCATAACCATGAGTGA
TAACACTGCGGCCAACTTACTTCTGACAACGATCGGAGGACCGAAGGAGCTAACCGCTTTTTTGCACAAC
ATGGGGGATCATGTAACTCGCCTTGATCGTTGGGAACCGGAGCTGAATGAAGCCATACCAAACGACGAGC
GTGACACCACGATGCCTGTAGCGATGGCAACAACGTTGCGCAAACTATTAACTGGCGAACTACTTACTCT
AGCTTCCCGGCAACAATTAATAGACTGGATGGAGGCGGATAAAGTTGCAGGACCACTTCTGCGCTCGGCC
CTTCCGGCTGGCTGGTTTATTGCTGATAAATCCGGAGCCGGTGAGCGTGGTTCTCGCGGTATCATCGCAG
CGCTGGGGCCAGATGGTAAGCCCTCCCGTATCGTAGTTATCTACACGACGGGGAGTCAGGCAACTATGGA
TGAACGAAATAGACAGATCGCTGAGATAGGTGCCTCACTGATTAAGCATTGGTAAGCAGAGCATTACGCT
GACTTGACGGGACGGCGCAAGCTCATGACCAAAATCCCTTAACGTGAGTTACGCGCGCGTCGTTCCACTG
AGCGTCAGACCCCGTAGAAAAGATCAAAGGATCTTCTTGAGATCCTTTTTTTCTGCGCGTAATCTGCTGC
TTGCAAACAAAAAAACCACCGCTACCAGCGGTGGTTTGTTTGCCGGATCAAGAGCTACCAACTCTTTTTC
CGAAGGTAACTGGCTTCAGCAGAGCGCAGATACCAAATACTGTTCTTCTAGTGTAGCCGTAGTTAGCCCA
CCACTTCAAGAACTCTGTAGCACCGCCTACATACCTCGCTCTGCTAATCCTGTTACCAGTGGCTGCTGCC
AGTGGCGATAAGTCGTGTCTTACCGGGTTGGACTCAAGACGATAGTTACCGGATAAGGCGCAGCGGTCGG
GCTGAACGGGGGGTTCGTGCACACAGCCCAGCTTGGAGCGAACGACCTACACCGAACTGAGATACCTACA
GCGTGAGCTATGAGAAAGCGCCACGCTTCCCGAAGGGAGAAAGGCGGACAGGTATCCGGTAAGCGGCAGG
GTCGGAACAGGAGAGCGCACGAGGGAGCTTCCAGGGGGAAACGCCTGGTATCTTTATAGTCCTGTCGGGT
TTCGCCACCTCTGACTTGAGCGTCGATTTTTGTGATGCTCGTCAGGGGGGCGGAGCCTATGGAAAAACGC
CAGCAACGCGGCCTTTTTACGGTTCCTGGCCTTTTGCTGGCCTTTTGCTCACATGTTCTTTCCTGCGTTA
TCCCCTGATTCTGTGGATAACCGTATTACCGCCTTTGAGTGAGCTGATACCGCTCGCCGCAGCCGAACGA
CCGAGCGCAGCGAGTCAGTGAGCGAGGAAGCGGAAGGCGAGAGTAGGGAACTGCCAGGCATCAAACTAAG
CAGAAGGCCCCTGACGGATGGCCTTTTTGCGTTTCTACAAACTCTTTCTGTGTTGTAAAACGACGGCCAG
TCTTAAGCTCGGGCCCCCTGGGCGGTTCTGATAACGAGTAATCGTTAATCCGCAAATAACGTAAAAACCC
GCTTCGGCGGGTTTTTTTATGGGGGGAGTTTAGGGAAAGAGCATTTGTCAGAATATTTAAGGGCGCCTGT
CACTTTGCTTGATATATGAGAATTATTTAACCTTATAAATGAGAAAAAAGCAACGCACTTTAAATAAGAT
ACGTTGCTTTTTCGATTGATGAACACCTATAATTAAACTATTCATCTATTATTTATGATTTTTTGTATAT
ACAATATTTCTAGTTTGTTAAAGAGAATTAAGAAAATAAATCTCGAAAATAATAAAGGGAAAATCAGTTT
TTGATATCAAAATTATACATGTCAACGATAATACAAAATATAATACAAACTATAAGATGTTATCAGTATT
TATTATGCATTTAGAATAAATTTTGTGTCGCCCTTATTCGACTCACTATAGAAGTTCCTATTCTCTAGAA
AGTATAGGAACTTCACTTCATTTTATTTAAATTTGCGGCCGC
Features (pLannotate 1.2.2; 14 found; start..end, strand, type, name):
   1389..1823    -  CDS            HUL5 (fragment): HUL5_YEAST - Experimental evidence at protein level: Swiss-Prot protein existence level 1. Probable E3 ubiquitin-protein ligase which accepts ubiquitin from an E2 ubiquitin-conjugating enzyme in the form of a thioester and then directly transfers the ubiquitin to targeted substrates. Non essential. From Saccharomyces cerevisiae (strain ATCC 204508 / S288c) (Baker's yeast).
   1851..1884    -  protein_bind   loxP: Cre-mediated recombination occurs in the 8-bp core sequence (GCATACAT). Cre recombinase
   2893..3914    +  CDS            HygR (fragment): aminoglycoside phosphotransferase from E. coli; aph(4)-Ia; confers resistance to hygromycin
   4326..4359    -  protein_bind   loxP: Cre-mediated recombination occurs in the 8-bp core sequence (GCATACAT). Cre recombinase
   4937..4970    -  protein_bind   FRT (minimal): supports FLP-mediated excision but not integration (Turan and Bode, 2011) FLP recombinase from the Saccharomyces cerevisiae 2μ plasmid
   5014..5054    -  terminator     rrnB T1 terminator (fragment): transcription terminator T1 from the E. coli rrnB gene
   5056..5171    -  ncRNA          5S rRNA: Accession: RF00001 - 5S ribosomal RNA
   5202..5226    +  CDS            KanR (fragment): aminoglycoside phosphotransferase; aph(3')-Ia; confers resistance to kanamycin
   5256..5352    +  promoter       AmpR promoter (fragment): bla
   5355..6215    +  CDS            AmpR: β-lactamase; bla; confers resistance to ampicillin, carbenicillin, and related antibiotics
   6337..6925    +  rep_origin     ori: high-copy-number ColE1/pMB1/pBR322/pUC origin of replication
   7150..7167    +  terminator     rrnB T2 terminator (fragment): transcription terminator T2 from the E. coli rrnB gene
   7192..7211    -  CDS            lacZα (fragment): LacZα fragment of β-galactosidase; lacZ fragment
   7681..7714    +  protein_bind   FRT (minimal): supports FLP-mediated excision but not integration (Turan and Bode, 2011) FLP recombinase from the Saccharomyces cerevisiae 2μ plasmid
