[The description below was written by a language model from this plasmid's Addgene catalogue record and pLannotate feature annotations shown in this document.]
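Description:
pCfB6576 is an empty-backbone integrative vector from the EasyCloneYALI toolbox for engineering the oleaginous yeast Yarrowia lipolytica. It has no yeast replication origin in the annotation and is meant to deliver cargo by integration at the chromosomal site designated IntE_3. The underlying backbone is recorded as unknown. In E. coli it is maintained as a high-copy plasmid through a ColE1/pUC-type origin and selected with ampicillin via the bla gene and its promoter.

The yeast-side selection is a hygromycin phosphotransferase (HygR) gene flanked by two loxP sites in the same orientation, so that after integrants are selected on hygromycin the marker can be excised by Cre recombinase and reused in subsequent rounds of engineering. The promoter and terminator driving HygR are not annotated, although unannotated sequence lies between the loxP sites and the coding region. There is no insert. Instead, the catalogue entry describes a USER cloning site into which promoter–gene cassettes can be placed, but this site and the IntE_3 homology arms are not picked out by the automated feature table. The hit to a fragment of S. cerevisiae HUL5, lying just outside one loxP site, may reflect a homologous Yarrowia gene within an integration arm, though the record does not confirm this.

The bacterial portion of the plasmid is bracketed by two minimal FRT sites. It also contains small remnants such as rrnB terminator pieces, a 5S rRNA segment, and short KanR and lacZα fragments, which appear to be leftovers of the vector's construction with no stated function. The vector is typically used to build stable, marker-recyclable expression strains of Y. lipolytica.
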