Addgene plasmid #106134: pCfB6576
Purpose: (Empty Backbone) EasyCloneYALI system-based yeast integrative vector carrying loxP-flanked hygromycin-resistance marker, integration into Yarrowia lipolytica chromosomal location IntE_3, USER site for cloning, amp resistance
Depositing lab: Irina Borodina. Depositing organization: Danmarks Tekniske Universitet. Publication: EasyCloneYALI: CRISPR/Cas9-Based Synthetic Toolbox for Engineering of the Yeast Yarrowia lipolytica. Holkenbrink C, Dam MI, Kildegaard KR, Beder J, Dahlin J, Domenech Belda D, Borodina I. Biotechnol J. 2018 Jan 29. doi: 10.1002/biot.201700543. PubMed 29377615.
Backbone
  Vector backbone: Unknown
  Vector type: Yeast Expression
  Selectable markers: Hygromycin
Growth in bacteria
  Bacterial resistance: Ampicillin, 100 μg/mL
  Growth temperature: 37°C
  Growth strain: DH5alpha
  Copy number: High Copy
Gene/Insert
  Gene/Insert name: None
Terms and licenses: Academic/Nonprofit Terms; Industry Terms: Not Available to Industry
How to cite: pCfB6576 was a gift from Irina Borodina (Addgene plasmid # 106134 ; http://n2t.net/addgene:106134 ; RRID:Addgene_106134)
